>Addgene plasmid #12704 | DCT.VV.Orf16 | addgene partial sequence | sequence record 19100 | T7 5'-TAATACGACTCACTATAGGG-3'
GGTACCGAGCTCGGATCCAGTACCCTTCACCGAATTCCAGCTGACCACCATGTATCCACTTTTGAGCCCA
ATCGGCCTTCTTTTTTACACAAGGCATCGTTTCTATGGCATTAAAGAGATAGTTTTTTTCATTACTATCT
TTAACATAAGTATCGATCAAAAGACTATACATTTCCGAATGAATGTTTTCAATGGCCATCTGAAATCCGT
AGAAACATCTAGCCTCGGTAATCTGTACTTCTGTACAAAATCGTTCCGCCAAATTTTCATTCACTATTCC
GTCACTGGCTGCAAAAAACGCCAATACATGTTTTATAAAATATTTTTCGTCTGGTGTTAGGCAATTCCCG
GGGATCCGAAGGGTCAAGACAATTCTGCAGATATCCAGCACAGTGGCGGCCGCTCGAGTCTAGAGGGCCC
GCGGTTCGAAGGTAAGCCTATCCCTAACCCTCTCCTCGGTCTCGATTCTACGCGTACCGGTCATCATCAC
CATCACCATTGAGTTTAAACCCGCTGATCAGCCTCGACTGTGCCTTCTAGTTGCCAGCCATCTGTTGTTT
GCCCCTCCCCCGTGCCTTCCTTGACCCTGGAAGGTGCCACTCCCACTGTCCTTTCCTAATAAAATGAGGA
AATTGCATCGCATTGTCTGAGTAGGTGTCATTCTAT
