[The description below was written by a language model from this plasmid's Addgene catalogue record.]
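Description:
DCT.VV.Orf16 is a mammalian expression plasmid built on the commercial pcDNA 3.1D V5-His-TOPO backbone (about 5.5 kb without insert) and carrying a 291 bp open reading frame from vaccinia virus, designated VV.Orf16. It is maintained as a high-copy plasmid in E. coli under ampicillin selection, and it carries a neomycin resistance marker so that transfected mammalian cells can be selected with G418. The insert is flanked by BamHI sites at both ends, both retained, and can be read from the universal T7 primer site upstream of the cloning region. No feature table is provided, so the promoter and tags are not explicitly stated. Vectors of this backbone family generally drive the insert from a CMV immediate-early promoter and offer C-terminal V5 and polyhistidine tags, but whether the ORF is in frame with those tags here cannot be determined from the record.

The plasmid belongs to a library of individually cloned vaccinia virus ORFs assembled for screening, in work aimed at identifying poxvirus CD8+ T cell determinants relevant to the design and characterisation of smallpox vaccines. In that kind of screen, each ORF is expressed in mammalian cells to test whether its product is recognised by virus-specific T cells. The name "Orf16" is internal to the library and does not correspond directly to the standard nomenclature of the Copenhagen or WR strains, which is mapped in a supplementary spreadsheet accompanying the collection. The depositors caution that the clone was made for screening and may differ from the canonical gene sequence, so the sequence should be verified before relying on it for other purposes.
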