Addgene plasmid #12704: DCT.VV.Orf16
Purpose: This plasmid was designed for screening purposes and may contain discrepancies relative to the current canonical GenBank version of the gene.
Depositing lab: Jack Bennink & Jon Yewdell. Depositing organization: National Institute of Allergy and Infectious Diseases (NIAID). Publication: Identification of poxvirus CD8+ T cell determinants to enable rational design and characterization of smallpox vaccines. Tscharke DC, Karupiah G, Zhou J, Palmore T, Irvine KR, Haeryfar SM, Williams S, Sidney J, Sette A, Bennink JR, Yewdell JW. J Exp Med. 2005 January 3; 201(1): 95–104. 10.1084/jem.20041912 PubMed 15623576.
Backbone
  Vector backbone: pcDNA 3.1D V5-His-TOPO
  Backbone manufacturer: Invitrogen
  Backbone size w/o insert (bp): 5514
  Vector type: Mammalian Expression
  Selectable markers: Neomycin (select with G418)
Growth in bacteria
  Bacterial resistance: Ampicillin, 100 μg/mL
  Growth temperature: 37°C
  Growth strain: DH5alpha
  Copy number: High Copy
Gene/Insert
  Gene/Insert name: VV.Orf16
  Species: Vaccinia Virus
  Insert size (bp): 291
  Cloning method: Restriction Enzyme; 5′ cloning site BamHI (not destroyed); 3′ cloning site BamHI (not destroyed)
  Sequencing primers: 5′ Universal T7
Terms and licenses: Academic/Nonprofit Terms; Industry Terms: Not Available to Industry
Depositor comments: Please see the Vaccinia kit page ( https://www.addgene.org/vvorf/ ) for more information. The kit page contains the supplemental VVOrfData spreadsheet, which includes important information about this plasmid. The plasmid and insert names provided here relate only to this library. The name of the ORF (if present) in VACV strain Copenhagen and the name of the ORF (if annotated) in VACV strain WR sequence can be found in VVOrfData spreadsheet. Please note that the amino acid sequence given for each ORF in the spreadsheet may contain some errors. Additionally, changes from the expected sequence may be present in these plasmids. Please see Addgene's quality control sequence and sequencing notes in the VVOrfData spreadsheet before ordering this plasmid.
How to cite: DCT.VV.Orf16 was a gift from Jack Bennink & Jon Yewdell (Addgene plasmid # 12704 ; http://n2t.net/addgene:12704 ; RRID:Addgene_12704)
